>Addgene plasmid #236663 | pAAVLINKv1-pCALM1-Cre-3' NCOA1 | addgene full sequence | sequence record 476854 | Addgene NGS Result
TCCAGCGCGGGCCATATCTCGCGCGGCTCCGACACGGGCACTGTGTCCAGACCAGGCCAGGTATCTCTGA
CCAGAGTCATCCTTAGCGCCGTAAATCAATCGATGAGTTGCTTCAAAAATCCCTTCCAGGGCGCGAGTTG
ATAGCTGGCTGGTGGCAGATGGCGCGGCAACACCATTTTTTCTGACCCGGCAAAACAGGTAGTTATTCGG
ATCATCAGCTACACCAGAGACGGAAATCCATCGCTCGACCAGTTTAGTTACCCCCAGGCTAAGTGCCTTC
TCTACACCTGCGGTGCTAACCAGCGTTTTCGTTCTGCCAATATGGATTAACATTCTCCCACCGTCAGTAC
GTGAGATATCTTTAACCCTGATCCTGGCAATTTCGGCTATACGTAACAGGGTGTTATAAGCAATCCCCAG
AAATGCCAGATTACGTATATCCTGGCAGCGATCGCTATTTTCCATGAGTGAACGAACCTGGTCGAAATCA
GTGCGTTCGAACGCTAGAGCCTGTTTTGCACGTTCACCGGCATCAACGTTTTCTTTTCGGATCCGCCGCA
TAACCAGTGAAACAGCATTGCTGTCACTTGGTCGTGGCAGCCCGGACCGACGATGAAGCATGTTTAGCTG
GCCCAAATGTTGCTGGATGGTTTTTACTGCCAGACCGCGCGCCTGAAGATATAGAAGATAATCGCGAACA
TCTTCAGGTTCTGCGGGAAACCATTTCCGGTTATTCAACTTGCACCATGCCGCCCACGACCGGCAAACGG
ACAGAAGCATTTTCCAGGTATGCTCAGAAAACGCCTGGCGATCCCTGAACATGTCCATCAGGTTCTTGCG
AACCTCATCACTCGTTGCATCGACCGGTAATGCAGGCAAATTTTGGTGTACGGTCAGTAAATTGGACATG
GTGGCGTACGAGTAACGGCACGGCGTCCACGACACTCCCAGCACCACTGCCGGAGCGCGAGTCTGCGCCC
CGCGATATATATATGGTGCGCCGTATCCCTCCGCCGCGGCGGAGCCGCCTCGCGCAGAGCGACGCGTGCG
GCCGCAGGAACCCCTAGTGATGGAGTTGGCCACTCCCTCTCTGCGCGCTCGCTCGCTCACTGAGGCCGGG
CGACCAAAGGTCGCCCGACGCCCGGGCGGCCTCAGTGAGCGAGCGAGCGCGCAGCTGCCTGCAGGACATG
TGAGCAAAAGGCCAGCAAAAGGCCAGGAACCGTAAAAAGGCCGCGTTGCTGGCGTTTTTCCATAGGCTCC
GCCCCCCTGACGAGCATCACAAAAATCGACGCTCAAGTCAGAGGTGGCGAAACCCGACAGGACTATAAAG
ATACCAGGCGTTTCCCCCTGGAAGCTCCCTCGTGCGCTCTCCTGTTCCGACCCTGCCGCTTACCGGATAC
CTGTCCGCCTTTCTCCCTTCGGGAAGCGTGGCGCTTTCTCATAGCTCACGCTGTAGGTATCTCAGTTCGG
TGTAGGTCGTTCGCTCCAAGCTGGGCTGTGTGCACGAACCCCCCGTTCAGCCCGACCGCTGCGCCTTATC
CGGTAACTATCGTCTTGAGTCCAACCCGGTAAGACACGACTTATCGCCACTGGCAGCAGCCACTGGTAAC
AGGATTAGCAGAGCGAGGTATGTAGGCGGTGCTACAGAGTTCTTGAAGTGGTGGCCTAACTACGGCTACA
CTAGAAGAACAGTATTTGGTATCTGCGCTCTGCTGAAGCCAGTTACCTTCGGAAAAAGAGTTGGTAGCTC
TTGATCCGGCAAACAAACCACCGCTGGTAGCGGTGGTTTTTTTGTTTGCAAGCAGCAGATTACGCGCAGA
AAAAAAGGATCTCAAGAAGATCCTTTGATCTTTTCTACGGGGTCTGACGCTCAGTGGAACGAAAACTCAC
GTTAAGGGATTTTGGTCATGAGATTATCAAAAAGGATCTTCACCTAGATCCTTTTAAATTAAAAATGAAG
TTTTAAATCAATCTAAAGTATATATGAGTAAACTTGGTCTGACAGTTACCAATGCTTAATCAGTGAGGCA
CCTATCTCAGCGATCTGTCTATTTCGTTCATCCATAGTTGCCTGACTCCCCGTCGTGTAGATAACTACGA
TACGGGAGGGCTTACCATCTGGCCCCAGTGCTGCAATGATACCGCGAGACCCACGCTCACCGGCTCCAGA
TTTATCAGCAATAAACCAGCCAGCCGGAAGGGCCGAGCGCAGAAGTGGTCCTGCAACTTTATCCGCCTCC
ATCCAGTCTATTAATTGTTGCCGGGAAGCTAGAGTAAGTAGTTCGCCAGTTAATAGTTTGCGCAACGTTG
TTGCCATTGCTACAGGCATCGTGGTGTCACGCTCGTCGTTTGGTATGGCTTCATTCAGCTCCGGTTCCCA
ACGATCAAGGCGAGTTACATGATCCCCCATGTTGTGCAAAAAAGCGGTTAGCTCCTTCGGTCCTCCGATC
GTTGTCAGAAGTAAGTTGGCCGCAGTGTTATCACTCATGGTTATGGCAGCACTGCATAATTCTCTTACTG
TCATGCCATCCGTAAGATGCTTTTCTGTGACTGGTGAGTACTCAACCAAGTCATTCTGAGAATAGTGTAT
GCGGCGACCGAGTTGCTCTTGCCCGGCGTCAATACGGGATAATACCGCGCCACATAGCAGAACTTTAAAA
GTGCTCATCATTGGAAAACGTTCTTCGGGGCGAAAACTCTCAAGGATCTTACCGCTGTTGAGATCCAGTT
CGATGTAACCCACTCGTGCACCCAACTGATCTTCAGCATCTTTTACTTTCACCAGCGTTTCTGGGTGAGC
AAAAACAGGAAGGCAAAATGCCGCAAAAAAGGGAATAAGGGCGACACGGAAATGTTGAATACTCATACTC
TTCCTTTTTCAATATTATTGAAGCATTTATCAGGGTTATTGTCTCATGAGCGGATACATATTTGAATGTA
TTTAGAAAAATAAACAAATAGGGGTTCCGCGCACATTTCCCCGAAAAGTGCCACCTGACGTCTAAGAAAC
CATTATTATCATGACATTAACCTATAAAAATAGGCGTATCACGAGGCCCTTTCGTCTCGCGCGTTTCGGT
GATGACGGTGAAAACCTCTGACACATGCAGCTCCCGGAGACGGTCACAGCTTGTCTGTAAGCGGATGCCG
GGAGCAGACAAGCCCGTCAGGGCGCGTCAGCGGGTGTTGGCGGGTGTCGGGGCTGGCTTAACTATGCGGC
ATCAGAGCAGATTGTACTGAGAGTGCACCATAAAATTGTAAACGTTAATATTTTGTTAAAATTCGCGTTA
AATTTTTGTTAAATCAGCTCATTTTTTAACCAATAGACCGAAATCGGCAAAATCCCTTATAAATCAAAAG
AATAGCCCGAGATAGAGT
[37 nt withheld, positions 3379-3415]
AAAGAACGTGGACTCCAACGTCAAAGG
[141 nt withheld, positions 3443-3583]
G
[46 nt withheld, positions 3585-3630]
A
[95 nt withheld, positions 3632-3726]
TATGCGGTGTGAAATACCGCACAGATGCGTAAGGAGAAAATACCGCATCAGGCGCCCCTGCAGGCAGCTG
CGCGCTCGCTCGCTCACTGAGGCCGCCCGGGCAAAGCCCGGGCGTCGGGCGACCTTTGGTCGCCCGGCCT
CAGTGAGCGAGCGAGCGCGCAGAGAGGGAGTGGCCAACTCCATCACTAGGGGTTCCTGCGGCCGCTCGGT
CCGCACGTGCCACACCGGTCTCCAGATCTTTAAAAAACCTCCCACATCTCCCCCTGAACCTGAAACATAA
AATGAATGCAATTGTTGTTGTTAACTTGTTTATTGCAGCTTATAATGGTTACAAATAAAGCAATAGCATC
ACAAATTTCACAAATAAAGCTAGATGGTTACAAATAAAGCAATAGCATCACAAATTTCACAAATAAACAC
CACGGAATTGTCAGTGCCCAACAGCCGAGCCCCTGTCCAGCAGCGGGCAAGGCAGGCGGCGATGAGTTCC
GCCGTGGCAAGAACTAACCAGGATTTATACAAGGAGGAGAAAATGAAAGCCATACGGGAAGCAATAGCAT
GATACAAAGGCATTAAAGCAGCGTATCCACATAGCGTAAAAGGAGCAACATAGTTAAGAATACCAGTCAA
TCTTTCACAAATTTTGTAATCCAGAGGTTGATTATCTCGAGTCATCAGAATTCTTACTTGTCATCGTCAT
CCTTGTAGTCGATGTCATGATCTTTATAATCACCGTCATGGTCTTTGTAGTCTGTACATTCAGTCAGTAG
CTGCTGAAGGAGGCTCTTCTGCTGGGCCTGGGGGGTCTGTGGTCCTGACGTGGGCTTTTGAGTTCCCAGT
GGACCAGGCTGGTTCAGGTAAGGGTCCCCGCCTACCAGATTCACTGTACACTGGACGTCAGCAAACACCT
GAACCTGTTGCACCTGTAGAGCATTCCTCTAGTCTGTAGTCACCACAGAGAAGAACTCTTCTGTCTTCTT
GTCCTGGGTTCCATCTGCTTCTGTTTTGAGAAGGTCAGTGGATGAGAGCTGGTTGCAGTAGAGGCCTGTG
TGTCTCAGTGCGGGATCATTTATCTGCTCAGGGCACACAGTGTTCATTCCTGGCATCTGCAAAGAGCTCA
TCTGCATCTGGGCCATCATTGGGTTCATGTTCTGAACATTCGTATTTCCACCTGCCATGGAAACGGTGAT
GCTCATGTTGTTGTATACTCCTGGCTGTGCAGGCGTGGGCTGGTTCTGGACAGCTTGACTGAACACATTG
TTGTTTCCTATCGCTCCTTGCTGCCAGGCCTTCATGTCTGGTGACTGATACCCGGAGGCAGGTGGAGTTT
GCTGGAGCAGAGAACTCTGAGGAGGAGGGATTGGCATCGGCACCATGGAGCTCCCAGGGCTTAGAGATGG
AGCAAAGTTGGCCTCACCTTGGGGAACCATTCCTGCTCCTGGATACTGGAAGACATTCTGCTGCATCTGA
GGATTGATTCCAGTGCCAAACTGTCCTCCTATGTTTCCTGTCATGCCTCTGCTCACCATGCTGTTGCGGT
TGGCCAAGGATGCTTCAGGATTTGCTGCTAGTTGTGAAAACGGGCTGGTAGAAGCAGGTGGGGTTCCTGG
ATTTGTACCATAGTTTGGTGGATAGGGGAATTGCTGTGGAGCACCCTGAGGAAGACGGGGGTTCCCCATT
TGAACTGGTAGTCCAGATGAGGGAGGGAGGTTGTTCCCAAAGCTTTGCTGCCTCATAAGCATGGCTCTTT
GCTGCTGTATTAGCTGCCTCTGTCGGTGCTGTTGACTGTACAGTTCCCGCTGACGTTGTGCCAACATTTG
AGCATTCAGGGGTGGCTGAGGTGTAATTTGCTGTTGCATGCCTGATCTCATATTGATGCCAACAGGAGCA
GTTGCTGCAAACTGGTTTAAGATAGCTTGCCGATTTTGGTGTATCAACTGCTGTTGTCCCTGTAATCGCT
GCTGTAGTTGAAGTCGAAGCTGGTTAGGTGCAGCCGGAGGTCTGTTTAGAGTTTGCCTGGGCTGCATGCC
CATGCCAGGTGAAAAAGCACCTCGGGGAGGTGTTACTTGAACAGGCATCGTCCCCAGTGAAGGTTTTTGC
CTGACCATGCCTTGGAAAGGGCTAGGGAGATTGGCAGTAGGAGAAGGAGAAGAGTAAGGCTGGGAATAAA
GGTTGGGTCTTTCTTCCATGATCAAAGGTGGCGTTGCTTGTTGTGGTGGAAATCTCTCTGATAATACATC
TAATCCACCCCCCTGAACAAGTTTGTCAATTCCCAGAGCTCTGTCTAGTTCAGCTAGCTCAGTTTCATCT
TTGCCACTAAGGAAGGATACCAGCTGTTCAAGAAGAGCCTTCTCATCATTTCTCCCTGTGGAGAGAAAGG
CAAAGTGGATGTCAGTAAGACCAATAGGTGCCTATCAGAAACGCAAGAGTCTTCTCTGTCTCGACAAGCC
CAGTTTCATAAATTGCTATAAAGTATCCTATACGAAGTTATACTAGTTATTGGTCTCCTTAAACCTGTCT
TGTAACCTTGATACTTACCTAATCGCCATCTTCCAGCAGGCGCACCATTGCCCCTGTTTCACTATCCAGG
TTACGGATATAGTTCATTACAATATTTACATTGGTCCAGCCACCAGCTTGCATGATCTCCGGTATTGAAA
C
Features (pLannotate 1.2.2; 20 found; start..end, strand, type, name):
   1091..1118    -  repeat_region  AAV2 ITR (fragment): inverted terminal repeat of adeno-associated virus serotype 2 inverted
   1147..1174    -  repeat_region  AAV2 ITR (fragment): inverted terminal repeat of adeno-associated virus serotype 2 inverted
   1247..1835    -  rep_origin     ori: high-copy-number ColE1/pMB1/pBR322/pUC origin of replication
   2006..2866    -  CDS            AmpR: β-lactamase; bla; confers resistance to ampicillin, carbenicillin, and related antibiotics
   2867..2971    -  promoter       AmpR promoter: bla
   3066..3101    +  CDS            rop (fragment): Rop protein, which maintains plasmids at low copy number; rop
   3203..3252    +  misc_feature   bom (fragment): basis of mobility region from pBR322
   3253..3708    -  rep_origin     f1 ori (sequence partly withheld): f1 bacteriophage origin of replication; arrow indicates direction of (+) strand synthesis
   3727..3778    +  misc_feature   bom (fragment): basis of mobility region from pBR322
   3783..3923    -  repeat_region  AAV2 ITR: inverted terminal repeat of adeno-associated virus serotype 2 inverted
   4029..4096    +  polyA_signal   SV40 poly(A) signal (fragment): SV40 polyadenylation signal
   4100..4143    +  polyA_signal   SV40 poly(A) signal (fragment): SV40 polyadenylation signal
   4142..4226    -  misc_feature   WPRE (fragment): woodchuck hepatitis virus posttranscriptional regulatory element
   4232..4389    -  misc_feature   WPRE (fragment): woodchuck hepatitis virus posttranscriptional regulatory element
   4413..4478    -  CDS            3xFLAG: three tandem FLAG® epitope tags, followed by an enterokinase cleavage site
   4485..6092    -  CDS            NCOA1 (fragment): NCOA1_HUMAN - Also known as BHLHE74, SRC1. Experimental evidence at protein level: Swiss-Prot protein existence level 1. Nuclear receptor coactivator that directly binds nuclear receptors and stimulates the transcriptional activities in a hormone- dependent fashion. Involved in the coactivation of different nuclear receptors, such as for steroids (PGR, GR and ER), retinoids (RXRs), thyroid hormone (TRs) and prostanoids (PPARs). Also involved in coactivation mediated by STAT3, STAT5A, STAT5B and STAT6 transcription factors. Displays histone acetyltransferase activity toward H3 and H4; the relev
   6092..6183    -  intron         chimeric intron (fragment): chimera between introns from human β-globin and immunoglobulin heavy chain genes
   6193..6217    -  protein_bind   lox2272 (fragment): Cre-mediated recombination occurs in the 8-bp core sequence (GGATACTT). lox2272 sites are compatible with each other, but incompatible with loxP or loxN sites (Lee and Saito, 1988). Cre recombinase
   6224..6264    -  intron         chimeric intron (fragment): chimera between introns from human β-globin and immunoglobulin heavy chain genes
   6268..909     -  CDS            cre (across the origin): RECR_BPP1 - Experimental evidence at protein level: Swiss-Prot protein existence level 1. Catalyzes site-specific recombination between two 34-base- pair LOXP sites. Its role is to maintain the phage genome as a monomeric unit-copy plasmid in the lysogenic state. From Escherichia phage P1 (Bacteriophage P1).
