[The description below was written by a language model from this plasmid's Addgene catalogue record and pLannotate feature annotations shown in this document.]
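Description:
pAAVLINKv1-pCALM1-Cre-3' NCOA1 is an AAV transfer plasmid derived from the pAAV-hSyn-EGFP backbone. It serves as the 3' member of a two-vector "AAVLINK" pair intended to express human NCOA1 (SRC-1), a nuclear receptor coactivator whose coding sequence is too long to fit comfortably in a single AAV genome. It is propagated in E. coli as a high-copy plasmid through a ColE1/pUC-type origin with ampicillin selection (AmpR with its bla promoter). It also carries an f1 phage origin. AAV2 inverted terminal repeats flank the payload so that it can be packaged into recombinant AAV. One ITR is annotated intact, while the other is detected only as short fragments.

All annotated payload coding features lie on the same strand. A Cre recombinase coding sequence comes first, and the catalogue lists pCALM1 as the promoter, although the promoter itself is not annotated in the feature table. Downstream of Cre are fragments of a chimeric β-globin/immunoglobulin intron that bracket a lox2272 site. Next comes a partial NCOA1 open reading frame of about 1.6 kb, representing the C-terminal portion, fused to a C-terminal 3xFLAG tag. WPRE fragments and SV40 polyadenylation signal fragments follow.

This layout suggests that Cre produced from this vector recombines the lox2272 site with a matching site on a partner 5' vector. That would join the two genomes, and splicing of the reconstituted intron would remove the lox scar to give a full-length FLAG-tagged NCOA1 transcript. The record does not spell out this mechanism or describe the partner plasmid, so this reading is an inference.
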