Addgene plasmid #236663: pAAVLINKv1-pCALM1-Cre-3' NCOA1
Purpose: 3' AAVLINK plasmid for NCOA1 expression
Depositing lab: Zhonghua Lu.
Backbone
  Vector backbone: pAAV-hSyn-EGFP
  Backbone manufacturer: Addgene
  Vector type: AAV
Growth in bacteria
  Bacterial resistance: Ampicillin, 100 μg/mL
  Growth temperature: 37°C
  Growth strain: NEB Stable
  Copy number: High Copy
Gene/Insert
  Gene/Insert name: NCOA1
  Species: H. sapiens (human)
  Entrez Gene: NCOA1 (a.k.a. F-SRC-1, KAT13A, RIP160, SRC1, bHLHe42, bHLHe74)
  Promoter: pCALM1
  Tag / fusion protein: FLAG (C terminal on insert)
  Cloning method: Restriction Enzyme; 5′ cloning site unknown (unknown if destroyed); 3′ cloning site unknown (unknown if destroyed)
  Sequencing primers: 5′ n/a
Terms and licenses: Academic/Nonprofit Terms; Industry Terms: Not Available to Industry
How to cite: pAAVLINKv1-pCALM1-Cre-3' NCOA1 was a gift from Zhonghua Lu (Addgene plasmid # 236663 ; http://n2t.net/addgene:236663 ; RRID:Addgene_236663)
